Addgene plasmid #223652: pAAV-hSyn-fDIO-hM3D(Gq)-mCherry
Purpose: Expresses hM3D(Gq) in a flippase dependent manner
Depositing lab: Oscar Marin. Depositing organization: King's College London. Publication: Regulation of PV interneuron plasticity by neuropeptide-encoding genes. Selten M, Bernard C, Mukherjee D, Hamid F, Hanusz-Godoy A, Oozeer F, Zimmer C, Marin O. Nature. 2025 Apr 30. doi: 10.1038/s41586-025-08933-z. PubMed 40307547.
Backbone
  Vector backbone: pAAV
  Backbone size w/o insert (bp): 4954
  Total vector size (bp): 7489
  Modifications to backbone: Replaced DIO cassette with fDIO (FRT) casette
  Vector type: AAV
Growth in bacteria
  Bacterial resistance: Ampicillin, 100 μg/mL
  Growth temperature: 37°C
  Growth strain: NEB Stable
  Copy number: High Copy
Gene/Insert
  Gene/Insert name: hM3D(Gq)-mCherry
  Species: H. sapiens (human)
  Insert size (bp): 2522
  Promoter: hSyn
  Tag / fusion protein: mCherry
  Cloning method: Restriction Enzyme; 5′ cloning site AscI (not destroyed); 3′ cloning site NheI (not destroyed)
  Sequencing primers: 5′ N/A
Resource information
  A portion of this plasmid was derived from a plasmid made by: Bryan Roth
Terms and licenses: Academic/Nonprofit Terms; Industry Terms: Not Available to Industry
Depositor comments: Please visit https://doi.org/10.1101/2023.02.03.527010 for bioRxiv preprint.
How to cite: pAAV-hSyn-fDIO-hM3D(Gq)-mCherry was a gift from Oscar Marin (Addgene plasmid # 223652 ; http://n2t.net/addgene:223652 ; RRID:Addgene_223652)
