[The description below was written by a language model from this plasmid's Addgene catalogue record and pLannotate feature annotations shown in this document.]
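Description:
pAAV-hSyn-fDIO-hM3D(Gq)-mCherry is an AAV transfer plasmid (about 7.5 kb) for neuron-restricted, flippase-dependent expression of the excitatory chemogenetic receptor hM3D(Gq). It is maintained in E. coli through a high-copy ColE1/pUC-type origin and selected with ampicillin via the bla gene. An f1 origin is also present in the backbone. The expression cassette lies between AAV2 inverted terminal repeats, which allow the intervening DNA to be packaged into recombinant AAV particles. One ITR is annotated in full, while the other is detected only as short fragments in the sequencing-derived record.

Within the ITRs, the human synapsin I promoter drives neuron-specific transcription. Downstream sits the fDIO cassette, which the depositor made by replacing the lox-based DIO cassette of the parent vector with FRT sites. The coding sequence is a human CHRM3-derived muscarinic receptor (the hM3D(Gq) DREADD) joined to mCherry, and it is annotated on the reverse strand relative to the promoter, with mCherry as the C-terminal fusion partner. It is flanked by FRT sites in opposing orientation. The annotation identifies one FRT on each side, although fDIO designs normally use pairs of incompatible FRT variants. In the absence of Flp the open reading frame is antisense and not expressed. Flp recombinase inverts it into the sense orientation, which permits expression. A WPRE enhances transcript stability and expression, and the human growth hormone polyadenylation signal terminates the transcript.

The construct is suited to chemogenetic activation of Flp-defined neuronal populations, with the red fluorescence of mCherry marking the receptor-expressing cells. A portion of the plasmid derives from an earlier DREADD vector.
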