Features (pLannotate 1.2.2; 18 found; start..end, strand, type, name):
   1663..1710    -  protein_bind   FRT: FLP-mediated recombination occurs in the 8-bp core sequence TCTAGAAA (Turan and Bode, 2011). FLP recombinase from the Saccharomyces cerevisiae 2μ plasmid
   1852..1876    +  misc_feature   MCS (fragment): pBluescript multiple cloning site
   1876..2464    +  misc_feature   WPRE: woodchuck hepatitis virus posttranscriptional regulatory element
   2496..2972    +  polyA_signal   hGH poly(A) signal: human growth hormone polyadenylation signal
   3012..3152    +  repeat_region  AAV2 ITR: inverted terminal repeat of adeno-associated virus serotype 2 inverted
   3157..3208    -  misc_feature   bom (fragment): basis of mobility region from pBR322
   3227..3682    +  rep_origin     f1 ori (sequence partly withheld): f1 bacteriophage origin of replication; arrow indicates direction of (+) strand synthesis
   3683..3732    -  misc_feature   bom (fragment): basis of mobility region from pBR322
   3834..3869    -  CDS            rop (fragment): Rop protein, which maintains plasmids at low copy number; rop
   3964..4068    +  promoter       AmpR promoter: bla
   4069..4929    +  CDS            AmpR: β-lactamase; bla; confers resistance to ampicillin, carbenicillin, and related antibiotics
   5100..5688    +  rep_origin     ori: high-copy-number ColE1/pMB1/pBR322/pUC origin of replication
   5761..5788    +  repeat_region  AAV2 ITR (fragment): inverted terminal repeat of adeno-associated virus serotype 2 inverted
   5817..5844    +  repeat_region  AAV2 ITR (fragment): inverted terminal repeat of adeno-associated virus serotype 2 inverted
   5924..6371    +  promoter       hSyn promoter: human synapsin I promoter; confers neuron-specific expression (Kügler et al., 2003)
   6449..6496    +  protein_bind   FRT: FLP-mediated recombination occurs in the 8-bp core sequence TCTAGAAA (Turan and Bode, 2011). FLP recombinase from the Saccharomyces cerevisiae 2μ plasmid
   6623..7330    -  CDS            mCherry: mCherry is a basic (constitutively fluorescent) red fluorescent protein published in 2004, derived from Discosoma sp.. It is reported to be a very rapidly-maturing monomer with low acid sensitivity.
   7352..1643    -  CDS            CHRM3 (across the origin): ACM3_HUMAN - Experimental evidence at protein level: Swiss-Prot protein existence level 1. The muscarinic acetylcholine receptor mediates various cellular responses, including inhibition of adenylate cyclase, breakdown of phosphoinositides and modulation of potassium channels through the action of G proteins. Primary transducing effect is Pi turnover. From Homo sapiens (Human).
>Addgene plasmid #223652 | pAAV-hSyn-fDIO-hM3D(Gq)-mCherry | addgene full sequence | sequence record 444382 | Addgene NGS Result
TTGCACAGAGCATAGCACACGGGGTTCACGGTGCTGTTGATGTAGCACAGCCAGTAGCCCAGATTCCAAA
AGGTTTTGGGTATGCAGCTGTCACAAAAGGTGTTCACCAGAACCATGATGTTGTATGGGGTCCAAGTGAT
GATGAAGGCAAGCAAGATCGCACTGAGGGTCTGGGCCGCTTTCTTCTCCTTGACCAGGGACATCCTTTTC
CGCTTAGTGATCTGACTTCTGGTCTTCAGAGCAAACCTCTTGGCCAGAGTGGCTTCCTTGAAGGACAGAG
GTAGAGTGGCCGTGCTCTTACCCACTGAGGAGTTGACGTCAGAAGTCTTAGCTGTGTCCACGGCTGACTC
TAGCTGGATGGGAAGCTTGGAGAAGCTTTTTGGAAAACTGCCTCCATCGTCCACGCTCTTCTGGGCCTGC
AGCTTGTCGGCTTTCCTCTCCAAGTCCACCATCCCCAGCTCCTCCTCAGGCACCTGCAGGTTGTCCGATG
AGGGTAACTTGGTGGAGTTGAGGATGGTGCTGTGACCCGGAAGCTTGAGCACGATGGAGTAGATGGCTCT
CGTCTCGGAGCCAATGTCCTCCTCGTCGGAGGAGGCGGAGTTCTCCAGGGAGGCAGCAGCATCATTGTTG
TTCCAACTGTCACTGCTGCTGTGGTCTTGGTCCATCTGCTCGGAGCTGGGTTTCCAGCTCTTGGTTGTGA
ACCAGAAGTGGCAGCGGCCATACTTCCTCCTGTTGGAGCGTTTCATGCTTTGCTGTTGAAGTTCGTAACT
GCTGCAGCTTCGAGAACTGCCCGTGGGGTGGACAAAGTTTTCTGTCTCTGCCTCTGTCCCAGAGGCTTGC
AGGCCAGCAAGCTCTTTGGTACGCTTTTCAGTTTCCTTATAGATCCTCCAGTATAAAATAGTCATAATGG
TGACAGGCATATAAAAACCAGCGATGGCTGTGCCAAAAGTAATGGTGGGCTCACTGAGGAACTGAATGAA
GCACTCTCCCGGAGGCACAGTTCTCTTTCCAACAAAGTATTGCCAGAACAAGATGGCAGGAGCCCAAAGG
ACAAAGGAGATGACCCAAGCCAGACCGATCATCACACCGGCTCTCTTTGTTGTTCGTTTGGCTCGGTACG
TGAGCGGCCTCGTGATGGAAAAGTATCTGTCAAAGCTGATGACCAGAAGATTCATAACAGAGGCATTGCT
GGCTACGCAGTCAATGGCAAGCCAGAGGTCACAGGCCAAGTTCCCTAAGGCCCATCGATTCATGATGATG
TAGGTCGTAAACAGATTCATTGAAATGACCCCGATAATCAGATCGGCACAGGCCAGGCTTAAGAGGAAGT
AGTTGTTGACCGTCTTCAGCTGCTTGTTGACCTTAAATGACACAATTACCAGGATGTTGCCGATGATGGT
CACCAAGGCCAGGATGCCCGTTAAGAAAGCGATGAAGACCACTTGCCAGACGGTATGACCTCCCAGAGGG
TCATCGGTGGTACCGTCTGGAGAGGAGAAATTGCCAGCTGCTCGAGAAACATTGTAGCTGCCGAAATGAG
TGACGGTTCCCGGGGGCAGCCCTGCATCGGAGGGGCTGTGTATCCAGGAGGAGCTGATGTTTGGAAACAA
AGGCGAGGTTGTACTGTTATTGTGCAAGGTCATGGTGGCGCTAGCACGCGCCGAAGTTCCTATACTTTCT
AGAGAATAGGAACTTCGGAATAGGAACTTCCATTGGGATTCTTCCTATTTTGATCCAAGCATCACCATCG
ACCCTCTAGTCCAGATCTCACCATCGACCCGAAGTTCCTATACCTTTTGAAGAATAGGAACTTCGGAATA
GGAACTTCAAGCTTATATGCGGCCGATCGATGAATTCGATATCAAGCTTATCGATAATCAACCTCTGGAT
TACAAAATTTGTGAAAGATTGACTGGTATTCTTAACTATGTTGCTCCTTTTACGCTATGTGGATACGCTG
CTTTAATGCCTTTGTATCATGCTATTGCTTCCCGTATGGCTTTCATTTTCTCCTCCTTGTATAAATCCTG
GTTGCTGTCTCTTTATGAGGAGTTGTGGCCCGTTGTCAGGCAACGTGGCGTGGTGTGCACTGTGTTTGCT
GACGCAACCCCCACTGGTTGGGGCATTGCCACCACCTGTCAGCTCCTTTCCGGGACTTTCGCTTTCCCCC
TCCCTATTGCCACGGCGGAACTCATCGCCGCCTGCCTTGCCCGCTGCTGGACAGGGGCTCGGCTGTTGGG
CACTGACAATTCCGTGGTGTTGTCGGGGAAATCATCGTCCTTTCCTTGGCTGCTCGCCTATGTTGCCACC
TGGATTCTGCGCGGGACGTCCTTCTGCTACGTCCCTTCGGCCCTCAATCCAGCGGACCTTCCTTCCCGCG
GCCTGCTGCCGGCTCTGCGGCCTCTTCCGCGTCTTCGCCTTCGCCCTCAGACGAGTCGGATCTCCCTTTG
GGCCGCCTCCCCGCATCGATACCGAGCGCTGCTCGAGAGATCTACGGGTGGCATCCCTGTGACCCCTCCC
CAGTGCCTCTCCTGGCCCTGGAAGTTGCCACTCCAGTGCCCACCAGCCTTGTCCTAATAAAATTAAGTTG
CATCATTTTGTCTGACTAGGTGTCCTTCTATAATATTATGGGGTGGAGGGGGGTGGTATGGAGCAAGGGG
CAAGTTGGGAAGACAACCTGTAGGGCCTGCGGGGTCTATTGGGAACCAAGCTGGAGTGCAGTGGCACAAT
CTTGGCTCACTGCAATCTCCGCCTCCTGGGTTCAAGCGATTCTCCTGCCTCAGCCTCCCGAGTTGTTGGG
ATTCCAGGCATGCATGACCAGGCTCAGCTAATTTTTGTTTTTTTGGTAGAGACGGGGTTTCACCATATTG
GCCAGGCTGGTCTCCAACTCCTAATCTCAGGTGATCTACCCACCTTGGCCTCCCAAATTGCTGGGATTAC
AGGCGTGAACCACTGCTCCCTTCCCTGTCCTTCTGATTTTGTAGGTAACCACGTGCGGACCGAGCGGCCG
CAGGAACCCCTAGTGATGGAGTTGGCCACTCCCTCTCTGCGCGCTCGCTCGCTCACTGAGGCCGGGCGAC
CAAAGGTCGCCCGACGCCCGGGCTTTGCCCGGGCGGCCTCAGTGAGCGAGCGAGCGCGCAGCTGCCTGCA
GGGGCGCCTGATGCGGTATTTTCTCCTTACGCATCTGTGCGGTATTTCACACCGCATA
[95 nt withheld, positions 3209-3303]
T
[46 nt withheld, positions 3305-3350]
C
[141 nt withheld, positions 3352-3492]
CCTTTGACGTTGGAGTCCACGTTCTTT
[37 nt withheld, positions 3520-3556]
ACTCTATCTCGGGCTATTCTTTTGATTTATAAGGGATTTTGCCGATTTCGGTCTATTGGTTAAAAAATGA
GCTGATTTAACAAAAATTTAACGCGAATTTTAACAAAATATTAACGTTTACAATTTTATGGTGCACTCTC
AGTACAATCTGCTCTGATGCCGCATAGTTAAGCCAGCCCCGACACCCGCCAACACCCGCTGACGCGCCCT
GACGGGCTTGTCTGCTCCCGGCATCCGCTTACAGACAAGCTGTGACCGTCTCCGGGAGCTGCATGTGTCA
GAGGTTTTCACCGTCATCACCGAAACGCGCGAGACGAAAGGGCCTCGTGATACGCCTATTTTTATAGGTT
AATGTCATGATAATAATGGTTTCTTAGACGTCAGGTGGCACTTTTCGGGGAAATGTGCGCGGAACCCCTA
TTTGTTTATTTTTCTAAATACATTCAAATATGTATCCGCTCATGAGACAATAACCCTGATAAATGCTTCA
ATAATATTGAAAAAGGAAGAGTATGAGTATTCAACATTTCCGTGTCGCCCTTATTCCCTTTTTTGCGGCA
TTTTGCCTTCCTGTTTTTGCTCACCCAGAAACGCTGGTGAAAGTAAAAGATGCTGAAGATCAGTTGGGTG
CACGAGTGGGTTACATCGAACTGGATCTCAACAGCGGTAAGATCCTTGAGAGTTTTCGCCCCGAAGAACG
TTTTCCAATGATGAGCACTTTTAAAGTTCTGCTATGTGGCGCGGTATTATCCCGTATTGACGCCGGGCAA
GAGCAACTCGGTCGCCGCATACACTATTCTCAGAATGACTTGGTTGAGTACTCACCAGTCACAGAAAAGC
ATCTTACGGATGGCATGACAGTAAGAGAATTATGCAGTGCTGCCATAACCATGAGTGATAACACTGCGGC
CAACTTACTTCTGACAACGATCGGAGGACCGAAGGAGCTAACCGCTTTTTTGCACAACATGGGGGATCAT
GTAACTCGCCTTGATCGTTGGGAACCGGAGCTGAATGAAGCCATACCAAACGACGAGCGTGACACCACGA
TGCCTGTAGCAATGGCAACAACGTTGCGCAAACTATTAACTGGCGAACTACTTACTCTAGCTTCCCGGCA
ACAATTAATAGACTGGATGGAGGCGGATAAAGTTGCAGGACCACTTCTGCGCTCGGCCCTTCCGGCTGGC
TGGTTTATTGCTGATAAATCTGGAGCCGGTGAGCGTGGGTCTCGCGGTATCATTGCAGCACTGGGGCCAG
ATGGTAAGCCCTCCCGTATCGTAGTTATCTACACGACGGGGAGTCAGGCAACTATGGATGAACGAAATAG
ACAGATCGCTGAGATAGGTGCCTCACTGATTAAGCATTGGTAACTGTCAGACCAAGTTTACTCATATATA
CTTTAGATTGATTTAAAACTTCATTTTTAATTTAAAAGGATCTAGGTGAAGATCCTTTTTGATAATCTCA
TGACCAAAATCCCTTAACGTGAGTTTTCGTTCCACTGAGCGTCAGACCCCGTAGAAAAGATCAAAGGATC
TTCTTGAGATCCTTTTTTTCTGCGCGTAATCTGCTGCTTGCAAACAAAAAAACCACCGCTACCAGCGGTG
GTTTGTTTGCCGGATCAAGAGCTACCAACTCTTTTTCCGAAGGTAACTGGCTTCAGCAGAGCGCAGATAC
CAAATACTGTTCTTCTAGTGTAGCCGTAGTTAGGCCACCACTTCAAGAACTCTGTAGCACCGCCTACATA
CCTCGCTCTGCTAATCCTGTTACCAGTGGCTGCTGCCAGTGGCGATAAGTCGTGTCTTACCGGGTTGGAC
TCAAGACGATAGTTACCGGATAAGGCGCAGCGGTCGGGCTGAACGGGGGGTTCGTGCACACAGCCCAGCT
TGGAGCGAACGACCTACACCGAACTGAGATACCTACAGCGTGAGCTATGAGAAAGCGCCACGCTTCCCGA
AGGGAGAAAGGCGGACAGGTATCCGGTAAGCGGCAGGGTCGGAACAGGAGAGCGCACGAGGGAGCTTCCA
GGGGGAAACGCCTGGTATCTTTATAGTCCTGTCGGGTTTCGCCACCTCTGACTTGAGCGTCGATTTTTGT
GATGCTCGTCAGGGGGGCGGAGCCTATGGAAAAACGCCAGCAACGCGGCCTTTTTACGGTTCCTGGCCTT
TTGCTGGCCTTTTGCTCACATGTCCTGCAGGCAGCTGCGCGCTCGCTCGCTCACTGAGGCCGCCCGGGCG
TCGGGCGACCTTTGGTCGCCCGGCCTCAGTGAGCGAGCGAGCGCGCAGAGAGGGAGTGGCCAACTCCATC
ACTAGGGGTTCCTGCGGCCGCACGCGTGTGTCTAGACTGCAGAGGGCCCTGCGTATGAGTGCAAGTGGGT
TTTAGGACCAGGATGAGGCGGGGTGGGGGTGCCTACCTGACGACCGACCCCGACCCACTGGACAAGCACC
CAACCCCCATTCCCCAAATTGCGCATCCCCTATCAGAGAGGGGGAGGGGAAACAGGATGCGGCGAGGCGC
GTGCGCACTGCCAGCTTCAGCACCGCGGACAGTGCCTTCGCCCCCGCCTGGCGGCGCGCGCCACCGCCGC
CTCAGCACTGAAGGCGCGCTGACGTCACTCGCCGGTCCCCCGCAAACTCCCCTTCCCGGCCACCTTGGTC
GCGTCCGCGCCGCCGCCGGCCCAGCCGGACCGCACCACGCGAGGCGCGAGATAGGGGGGCACGGGCGCGA
CCATCTGCGCTGCGGCGCCGGCGACTCAGCGCTGCCTCAGTCTGCGGTGGGCAGCGGAGGAGTCGTGTCG
TGCCTGAGAGCGCAGTCGAGAAGGTACCGGATCCTGTGCTGTCTCATCATTTTGGCAAAGAATTGATTTG
ATACCGCGGGCCCGGGGGTACCGAAGTTCCTATTCCGAAGTTCCTATTCTCTAGAAAGTATAGGAACTTC
ATCAAAATAGGAAGACCAATGCTTCACCATCGACCCGAATTGCCAAGCATCACCATCGACAGAAGTTCCT
ATTCCGAAGTTCCTATTCTTCAAAAGGTATAGGAACTTCGTCGACGGCGCGCCTTACTTGTACAGCTCGT
CCATGCCGCCGGTGGAGTGGCGGCCCTCGGCGCGTTCGTACTGTTCCACGATGGTGTAGTCCTCGTTGTG
GGAGGTGATGTCCAACTTGATGTTGACGTTGTAGGCGCCGGGCAGCTGCACGGGCTTCTTGGCCTTGTAG
GTGGTCTTGACCTCAGCGTCGTAGTGGCCGCCGTCCTTCAGCTTCAGCCTCTGCTTGATCTCGCCCTTCA
GGGCGCCGTCCTCGGGGTACATCCGCTCGGAGGAGGCCTCCCAGCCCATGGTCTTCTTCTGCATTACGGG
GCCGTCGGAGGGGAAGTTGGTGCCGCGCAGCTTCACCTTGTAGATGAACTCGCCGTCCTGCAGGGAGGAG
TCCTGGGTCACGGTCACCACGCCGCCGTCCTCGAAGTTCATCACGCGCTCCCACTTGAAGCCCTCGGGGA
AGGACAGCTTCAAGTAGTCGGGGATGTCGGCGGGGTGCTTCACGTAGGCCTTGGAGCCGTACATGAACTG
AGGGGACAGGATGTCCCAGGCGAAGGGCAGGGGGCCACCCTTGGTCACCTTCAGCTTGGCGGTCTGGGTG
CCCTCGTAGGGGCGGCCCTCGCCCTCGCCCTCGATCTCGAACTCGTGGCCGTTCACGGAGCCCTCCATGT
GCACCTTGAAGCGCATGAACTCCTTGATGATGGCCATGTTATCCTCCTCGCCCTTGCTCACCATGGTGGC
GACCGGGGGATCCTTCAAGGCCTGCTCGGGTGCGCGCTTGTGAAAAATGACCGACTGTCTCTGCTGGTAC
TGCTGCTTGCGCCTCTTTTTTTTGTCACACTGGCACAGCAGCAGCATCTTGAAAGTGGTTCTGAATGTTT
TG
